Addgene plasmid #178847: pFLAG-CMV4-ZIKV-2KNS4B
Purpose: Mammalian expression of ZIKV ORF
Depositing lab: Judy Lieberman. Publication: Decidual NK cells kill Zika virus-infected trophoblasts. Sen Santara S, Crespo AC, Mulik S, Ovies C, Boulenouar S, Strominger JL, Lieberman J. Proc Natl Acad Sci U S A. 2021 Nov 23;118(47):e2115410118. doi: 10.1073/pnas.2115410118. PubMed 34785597.
Backbone
  Vector backbone: pFLAG-CMV-4
  Vector type: Mammalian Expression
Growth in bacteria
  Bacterial resistance: Ampicillin, 100 μg/mL
  Growth temperature: 37°C
  Growth strain: DH5alpha
  Copy number: High Copy
Gene/Insert
  Gene/Insert name: ZIKV-2KNS4B
  Species: Zika Virus
  Cloning method: Restriction Enzyme; 5′ cloning site unknown (unknown if destroyed)
Terms and licenses: Academic/Nonprofit Terms; Industry Terms: Not Available to Industry
Depositor comments: Sequence from PRVABC59 genome (GenBank Sequence Accession:KX377337)
How to cite: pFLAG-CMV4-ZIKV-2KNS4B was a gift from Judy Lieberman (Addgene plasmid # 178847 ; http://n2t.net/addgene:178847 ; RRID:Addgene_178847)
