[The description below was written by a language model from this plasmid's Addgene catalogue record and pLannotate feature annotations shown in this document.]
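Description:
pFLAG-CMV4-ZIKV-2KNS4B is a mammalian expression plasmid, catalogued on the pFLAG-CMV-4 backbone, that carries the 2K-NS4B region of the Zika virus polyprotein, taken from the PRVABC59 strain genome. The 6,254 nt sequenced record shows a high-copy ColE1/pUC-type origin and an ampicillin resistance gene (β-lactamase with its own promoter) for propagation and selection in E. coli, along with an f1 phage origin and remnants of lac regulatory elements and a pBR322 bom fragment.

Expression of the insert is driven by the human cytomegalovirus immediate-early enhancer and promoter, with a T7 promoter just upstream of the coding region and a bovine growth hormone polyadenylation signal downstream. The automated annotation identifies an 834 nt coding fragment matching the Zika virus polyprotein. The functional text attached to that hit describes NS5, but this is generic polyprotein-entry text, and the fragment's size fits the 2K signal peptide plus NS4B named in the catalogue. 2K is the short membrane-spanning peptide that precedes NS4B and directs its insertion into the endoplasmic reticulum membrane. Although the backbone name implies a FLAG epitope, no FLAG tag is annotated in the feature table, and the record does not state whether the insert is tagged. The 5′ cloning site is also unrecorded. A separate SV40 promoter–neomycin phosphotransferase cassette with an SV40 poly(A) signal is present, which would allow G418 selection of stably transfected mammalian cells.

The stated purpose is mammalian expression of an individual Zika virus open reading frame, in connection with work on decidual natural killer cell killing of Zika-infected trophoblasts.
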