Features (pLannotate 1.2.2; 20 found; start..end, strand, type, name):
    119..498     +  enhancer       CMV enhancer: human cytomegalovirus immediate early enhancer
    499..702     +  promoter       CMV promoter: human cytomegalovirus (CMV) immediate early promoter
    698..731     +  LTR            5' LTR (truncated) (fragment): truncated 5' long terminal repeat (LTR) from HIV-1
    747..765     +  promoter       T7 promoter: promoter for bacteriophage T7 RNA polymerase
    831..1664    +  CDS            POLG_ZIKVF (fragment): Experimental evidence at protein level: Swiss-Prot protein existence level 1. [RNA-directed RNA polymerase NS5]: Replicates the viral (+) and (-) RNA genome, and performs the capping of genomes in the cytoplasm (PubMed:30951555). Methylates viral RNA cap at guanine N-7 and ribose 2'-O positions. Once sufficient NS5 is expressed, binds to the cap-proximal structure and inhibits further translation of the viral genome (By similarity). Besides its role in RNA genome replication, also prevents the establishment of a cellular antiviral state by blocking the interferon-alpha/beta (IFN-alpha/beta) si
   1735..1959    +  polyA_signal   bGH poly(A) signal: bovine growth hormone polyadenylation signal
   1963..1984    +  promoter       SV40 promoter (fragment): SV40 enhancer and early promoter
   2005..2433    +  rep_origin     f1 ori (sequence partly withheld): f1 bacteriophage origin of replication; arrow indicates direction of (+) strand synthesis
   2447..2776    +  promoter       SV40 promoter: SV40 enhancer and early promoter
   2843..3634    +  CDS            neo: KKA2_KLEPN - Also known as kan, nptII. Experimental evidence at protein level: Swiss-Prot protein existence level 1. Resistance to kanamycin, neomycin, paromomycin, ribostamycin, butirosin and gentamicin B. From Klebsiella pneumoniae.
   3658..3816    +  CDS            ble (fragment): BLE_KLEPN - Experimental evidence at protein level: Swiss-Prot protein existence level 1. Binding protein with a strong affinity to the bleomycin family of antibiotics. Binds to CL990; an antimitotic-antibiotic compound. From Klebsiella pneumoniae.
   3811..3932    +  polyA_signal   SV40 poly(A) signal: SV40 polyadenylation signal
   4005..4021    -  protein_bind   lac operator: The lac repressor binds to the lac operator to inhibit transcription in E. coli. This inhibition can be relieved by adding lactose or isopropyl-β-D-thiogalactopyranoside (IPTG). lac repressor encoded by lacI
   4029..4059    -  promoter       lac promoter: promoter for the E. coli lac operon
   4074..4095    -  protein_bind   CAP binding site: CAP binding activates transcription in the presence of cAMP. E. coli catabolite activator protein
   4108..4200    -  CDS            lacI (fragment): lac repressor; lacI; The lac repressor binds to the lac operator to inhibit transcription in E. coli. This inhibition can be relieved by adding lactose or isopropyl-β-D-thiogalactopyranoside (IPTG).
   4383..4971    -  rep_origin     ori: high-copy-number ColE1/pMB1/pBR322/pUC origin of replication
   5142..6002    -  CDS            AmpR: β-lactamase; bla; confers resistance to ampicillin, carbenicillin, and related antibiotics
   6003..6107    -  promoter       AmpR promoter: bla
   6166..6218    -  misc_feature   bom (fragment): basis of mobility region from pBR322
>Addgene plasmid #178847 | pFLAG-CMV4-ZIKV-2KNS4B | addgene full sequence | sequence record 354674 | Addgene NGS Result
TGCGCGAGCAAAATTTAAGCTACAACAAGGCAAGGCTTGACCGACAATTGCATGAAGAATCTGCTTAGGG
TTAGGCGTTTTGCGCTGCTTCGCGATGTACGGGCCAGATATACGCGTTGACATTGATTATTGACTAGTTA
TTAATAGTAATCAATTACGGGGTCATTAGTTCATAGCCCATATATGGAGTTCCGCGTTACATAACTTACG
GTAAATGGCCCGCCTGGCTGACCGCCCAACGACCCCCGCCCATTGACGTCAATAATGACGTATGTTCCCA
TAGTAACGCCAATAGGGACTTTCCATTGACGTCAATGGGTGGAGTATTTACGGTAAACTGCCCACTTGGC
AGTACATCAAGTGTATCATATGCCAAGTACGCCCCCTATTGACGTCAATGACGGTAAATGGCCCGCCTGG
CATTATGCCCAGTACATGACCTTATGGGACTTTCCTACTTGGCAGTACATCTACGTATTAGTCATCGCTA
TTACCATGGTGATGCGGTTTTGGCAGTACATCAATGGGCGTGGATAGCGGTTTGACTCACGGGGATTTCC
AAGTCTCCACCCCATTGACGTCAATGGGAGTTTGTTTTGGCACCAAAATCAACGGGACTTTCCAAAATGT
CGTAACAACTCCGCCCCATTGACGCAAATGGGCGGTAGGCGTGTACGGTGGGAGGTCTATATAAGCAGAG
CTCTCTGGCTAACTAGAGAACCCACTGCTTACTGGCTTATCGAAATTAATACGACTCACTATAGGGAGAC
CCAAGCTGGCTAGCGTTTAAACTTAAGCTTGGTACCGAGCTCGGATCCGCCGCCGCCATGGAAAAGCAAA
GATCTCCCCAGGACAACCAAATGGCAATCATCATCATGGTAGCAGTAGGTCTTCTGGGCTTGATTACCGC
CAATGAACTCGGATGGTTGGAGAGAACAAAGAGTGACCTAAGCCATCTAATGGGAAGGAGAGAGGAGGGG
GCAACCATAGGATTCTCAATGGACATTGACCTGCGGCCAGCCTCAGCTTGGGCCATCTATGCTGCCTTGA
CAACTTTCATTACCCCAGCCGTCCAACATGCAGTGACCACCTCATACAACAACTACTCCTTAATGGCGAT
GGCCACGCAAGCTGGAGTGTTGTTTGGCATGGGCAAAGGGATGCCATTCTACGCATGGGACTTTGGAGTC
CCGCTGCTAATGATAGGTTGCTACTCACAATTAACACCCCTGACCCTAATAGTGGCCATCATTTTGCTCG
TGGCGCACTACATGTACTTGATCCCAGGGCTGCAGGCAGCAGCTGCGCGTGCTGCCCAGAAGAGAACGGC
AGCTGGCATCATGAAGAACCCTGTTGTGGATGGAATAGTGGTGACTGACATTGACACAATGACAATTGAC
CCCCAAGTGGAGAAAAAGATGGGACAGGTGCTACTCATAGCAGTAGCCGTCTCCAGCGCCATACTGTCGC
GGACCGCCTGGGGGTGGGGGGAGGCTGGGGCTCTGATCACAGCCGCAACTTCCACTTTGTGGGAAGGCTC
TCCGAACAAGTACTGGAACTCCTCTACAGCCACTTCACTGTGTAACATTTTTAGGGGAAGTTACTTGGCT
GGAGCTTCTCTAATCTACACAGTAACAAGAAACGCTGGCTTGGTCAAGAGACGTGACTACAAAGACGATG
ACGACAAGTAGCTCGAGTCTAGAGGGCCCGTTTAAACCCGCTGATCAGCCTCGACTGTGCCTTCTAGTTG
CCAGCCATCTGTTGTTTGCCCCTCCCCCGTGCCTTCCTTGACCCTGGAAGGTGCCACTCCCACTGTCCTT
TCCTAATAAAATGAGGAAATTGCATCGCATTGTCTGAGTAGGTGTCATTCTATTCTGGGGGGTGGGGTGG
GGCAGGACAGCAAGGGGGAGGATTGGGAAGACAATAGCAGGCATGCTGGGGATGCGGTGGGCTCTATGGC
TTCTGAGGCGGAAAGAACCAGCTGGGGCTCTAGGGGGTATCCCC
[124 nt withheld, positions 2005-2128]
C
[91 nt withheld, positions 2130-2220]
A
[49 nt withheld, positions 2222-2270]
CCTTTGACGTTGGAGTCCACGTTCTTT
[37 nt withheld, positions 2298-2334]
ACCCTATCTCGGTCTATTCTTTTGATTTATAAGGGATTTTGCCGATTTCGGCCTATTGGTTAAAAAATGA
GCTGATTTAACAAAAATTTAACGCGAATTAATTCTGTGGAATGTGTGTCAGTTAGGGTGTGGAAAGTCCC
CAGGCTCCCCAGCAGGCAGAAGTATGCAAAGCATGCATCTCAATTAGTCAGCAACCAGGTGTGGAAAGTC
CCCAGGCTCCCCAGCAGGCAGAAGTATGCAAAGCATGCATCTCAATTAGTCAGCAACCATAGTCCCGCCC
CTAACTCCGCCCATCCCGCCCCTAACTCCGCCCAGTTCCGCCCATTCTCCGCCCCATGGCTGACTAATTT
TTTTTATTTATGCAGAGGCCGAGGCCGCCTCTGCCTCTGAGCTATTCCAGAAGTAGTGAGGAGGCTTTTT
TGGAGGCCTAGGCTTTTGCAAAAAGCTCCCGGGAGCTTGTATATCCATTTTCGGATCTGATCAAGAGACA
GGATGAGGATCGTTTCGCATGATTGAACAAGATGGATTGCACGCAGGTTCTCCGGCCGCTTGGGTGGAGA
GGCTATTCGGCTATGACTGGGCACAACAGACAATCGGCTGCTCTGATGCCGCCGTGTTCCGGCTGTCAGC
GCAGGGGCGCCCGGTTCTTTTTGTCAAGACCGACCTGTCCGGTGCCCTGAATGAACTGCAGGACGAGGCA
GCGCGGCTATCGTGGCTGGCCACGACGGGCGTTCCTTGCGCAGCTGTGCTCGACGTTGTCACTGAAGCGG
GAAGGGACTGGCTGCTATTGGGCGAAGTGCCGGGGCAGGATCTCCTGTCATCTCACCTTGCTCCTGCCGA
GAAAGTATCCATCATGGCTGATGCAATGCGGCGGCTGCATACGCTTGATCCGGCTACCTGCCCATTCGAC
CACCAAGCGAAACATCGCATCGAGCGAGCACGTACTCGGATGGAAGCCGGTCTTGTCGATCAGGATGATC
TGGACGAAGAGCATCAGGGGCTCGCGCCAGCCGAACTGTTCGCCAGGCTCAAGGCGCGCATGCCCGACGG
CGAGGATCTCGTCGTGACCCATGGCGATGCCTGCTTGCCGAATATCATGGTGGAAAATGGCCGCTTTTCT
GGATTCATCGACTGTGGCCGGCTGGGTGTGGCGGACCGCTATCAGGACATAGCGTTGGCTACCCGTGATA
TTGCTGAAGAGCTTGGCGGCGAATGGGCTGACCGCTTCCTCGTGCTTTACGGTATCGCCGCTCCCGATTC
GCAGCGCATCGCCTTCTATCGCCTTCTTGACGAGTTCTTCTGAGCGGGACTCTGGGGTTCGAAATGACCG
ACCAAGCGACGCCCAACCTGCCATCACGAGATTTCGATTCCACCGCCGCCTTCTATGAAAGGTTGGGCTT
CGGAATCGTTTTCCGGGACGCCGGCTGGATGATCCTCCAGCGCGGGGATCTCATGCTGGAGTTCTTCGCC
CACCCCAACTTGTTTATTGCAGCTTATAATGGTTACAAATAAAGCAATAGCATCACAAATTTCACAAATA
AAGCATTTTTTTCACTGCATTCTAGTTGTGGTTTGTCCAAACTCATCAATGTATCTTATCATGTCTGTAT
ACCGTCGACCTCTAGCTAGAGCTTGGCGTAATCATGGTCATAGCTGTTTCCTGTGTGAAATTGTTATCCG
CTCACAATTCCACACAACATACGAGCCGGAAGCATAAAGTGTAAAGCCTGGGGTGCCTAATGAGTGAGCT
AACTCACATTAATTGCGTTGCGCTCACTGCCCGCTTTCCAGTCGGGAAACCTGTCGTGCCAGCTGCATTA
ATGAATCGGCCAACGCGCGGGGAGAGGCGGTTTGCGTATTGGGCGCTCTTCCGCTTCCTCGCTCACTGAC
TCGCTGCGCTCGGTCGTTCGGCTGCGGCGAGCGGTATCAGCTCACTCAAAGGCGGTAATACGGTTATCCA
CAGAATCAGGGGATAACGCAGGAAAGAACATGTGAGCAAAAGGCCAGCAAAAGGCCAGGAACCGTAAAAA
GGCCGCGTTGCTGGCGTTTTTCCATAGGCTCCGCCCCCCTGACGAGCATCACAAAAATCGACGCTCAAGT
CAGAGGTGGCGAAACCCGACAGGACTATAAAGATACCAGGCGTTTCCCCCTGGAAGCTCCCTCGTGCGCT
CTCCTGTTCCGACCCTGCCGCTTACCGGATACCTGTCCGCCTTTCTCCCTTCGGGAAGCGTGGCGCTTTC
TCATAGCTCACGCTGTAGGTATCTCAGTTCGGTGTAGGTCGTTCGCTCCAAGCTGGGCTGTGTGCACGAA
CCCCCCGTTCAGCCCGACCGCTGCGCCTTATCCGGTAACTATCGTCTTGAGTCCAACCCGGTAAGACACG
ACTTATCGCCACTGGCAGCAGCCACTGGTAACAGGATTAGCAGAGCGAGGTATGTAGGCGGTGCTACAGA
GTTCTTGAAGTGGTGGCCTAACTACGGCTACACTAGAAGAACAGTATTTGGTATCTGCGCTCTGCTGAAG
CCAGTTACCTTCGGAAAAAGAGTTGGTAGCTCTTGATCCGGCAAACAAACCACCGCTGGTAGCGGTGGTT
TTTTTGTTTGCAAGCAGCAGATTACGCGCAGAAAAAAAGGATCTCAAGAAGATCCTTTGATCTTTTCTAC
GGGGTCTGACGCTCAGTGGAACGAAAACTCACGTTAAGGGATTTTGGTCATGAGATTATCAAAAAGGATC
TTCACCTAGATCCTTTTAAATTAAAAATGAAGTTTTAAATCAATCTAAAGTATATATGAGTAAACTTGGT
CTGACAGTTACCAATGCTTAATCAGTGAGGCACCTATCTCAGCGATCTGTCTATTTCGTTCATCCATAGT
TGCCTGACTCCCCGTCGTGTAGATAACTACGATACGGGAGGGCTTACCATCTGGCCCCAGTGCTGCAATG
ATACCGCGAGACCCACGCTCACCGGCTCCAGATTTATCAGCAATAAACCAGCCAGCCGGAAGGGCCGAGC
GCAGAAGTGGTCCTGCAACTTTATCCGCCTCCATCCAGTCTATTAATTGTTGCCGGGAAGCTAGAGTAAG
TAGTTCGCCAGTTAATAGTTTGCGCAACGTTGTTGCCATTGCTACAGGCATCGTGGTGTCACGCTCGTCG
TTTGGTATGGCTTCATTCAGCTCCGGTTCCCAACGATCAAGGCGAGTTACATGATCCCCCATGTTGTGCA
AAAAAGCGGTTAGCTCCTTCGGTCCTCCGATCGTTGTCAGAAGTAAGTTGGCCGCAGTGTTATCACTCAT
GGTTATGGCAGCACTGCATAATTCTCTTACTGTCATGCCATCCGTAAGATGCTTTTCTGTGACTGGTGAG
TACTCAACCAAGTCATTCTGAGAATAGTGTATGCGGCGACCGAGTTGCTCTTGCCCGGCGTCAATACGGG
ATAATACCGCGCCACATAGCAGAACTTTAAAAGTGCTCATCATTGGAAAACGTTCTTCGGGGCGAAAACT
CTCAAGGATCTTACCGCTGTTGAGATCCAGTTCGATGTAACCCACTCGTGCACCCAACTGATCTTCAGCA
TCTTTTACTTTCACCAGCGTTTCTGGGTGAGCAAAAACAGGAAGGCAAAATGCCGCAAAAAAGGGAATAA
GGGCGACACGGAAATGTTGAATACTCATACTCTTCCTTTTTCAATATTATTGAAGCATTTATCAGGGTTA
TTGTCTCATGAGCGGATACATATTTGAATGTATTTAGAAAAATAAACAAATAGGGGTTCCGCGCACATTT
CCCCGAAAAGTGCCACCTGACGTCGACGGATCGGGAGATCTCCCGATCCCCTATGGTGCACTCTCAGTAC
AATCTGCTCTGATGCCGCATAGTTAAGCCAGTATCTGCTCCCTGCTTGTGTGTTGGAGGTCGCTGAGTAG
